Addgene plasmid #230229: AiP12686 - pAAV-AiE0648h-minBG-SYFP2-WPRE3-BGHpA (Alias: CN2686)
Purpose: AiE0648h is an enhancer sequence, designed to drive AAV-mediated transgene expression in specific populations of brain cells
Depositing lab: Allen Institute for Brain Science & Boaz Levi. Depositing organization: Allen Institute. Publication: A suite of enhancer AAVs and transgenic mouse lines for genetic access to cortical cell types. Ben-Simon Y, Hooper M, Narayan S, Daigle TL, Dwivedi D, Way SW, Oster A, Stafford DA, Mich JK, Taormina MJ, Martinez RA, Opitz-Araya X, Roth JR, Alexander JR, Allen S, Amster A, Arbuckle J, Ayala A, Baker PM, Bakken TE, Barcelli T, Barta S, Bendrick J, Bertagnolli D, Bielstein C, Bishwakarma P, Bowlus J, Boyer G, Brouner K, Casian B, Casper T, Chakka AB, Chakrabarty R, Chance RK, Chavan S, Clark M, Colbert K, Collman F, Daniel S, Departee M, DiValentin P, Donadio N, Dotson N, Egdorf T, Fliss T, Gabitto M, Garcia J, Gary A, Gasperini M, Gloe J, Goldy J, Gore BB, Graybuck L, Greisman N, Haeseleer F, Halterman C, Haradon Z, Hastings SD, Helback O, Ho W, Hockemeyer D, Huang C, Huff S, Hunker A, Johansen N, Jones D, Juneau Z, Kalmbach B, Kannan M, Khem S, Kussick E, Kutsal R, Larsen R, Lee C, Lee AY, Leibly M, Lenz GH, Li S, Liang E, Lusk N, Madigan Z, Malloy J, Malone J, McCue R, Melchor J, Mollenkopf T, Moosman S, Morin E, Newman D, Ng L, Ngo K, Omstead V, Otto S, Oyama A, Pena N, Pham T, Phillips E, Pom CA, Potekhina L, Ransford S, Ray PL, Rette D, Reynoldson C, Rimorin C, Rocha D, Ruiz A, Sanchez REA, Sawyer L, Sedeno-Cortes A, Sevigny JP, Shapovalova N, Shepard N, Shulga L, Sigler AR, Siverts L, Soliman S, Somasundaram S, Staats B, Stewart K, Szelenyi E, Tieu M, Trader C, Tran A, van Velthoven CTJ, Walker M, Wang Y, Weed N, Wirthlin M, Wood T, Wynalda B, Yao Z, Zhou T, Ariza J, Dee N, Reding M, Ronellenfitch K, Mufti S, Sunkin SM, Smith KA, Esposito L, Waters J, Thyagarajan B, Yao S, Lein ES, Zeng H, Levi BP, Ngai J, Ting JT, Tasic B. Cell. 2025 May 16:S0092-8674(25)00513-6. doi: 10.1016/j.cell.2025.05.002. PubMed 40403729.
Backbone
  Vector backbone: pAAV2
  Vector type: AAV
Growth in bacteria
  Bacterial resistance: Ampicillin, 100 μg/mL
  Growth temperature: 37°C
  Growth strain: NEB Stable
  Copy number: High Copy
Gene/Insert
  Gene/Insert name: SYFP2
  Species: Synthetic
  Promoter: minBG
  Cloning method: Gibson Cloning
Terms and licenses: Academic/Nonprofit Terms; Industry Terms: Not Available to Industry
How to cite: AiP12686 - pAAV-AiE0648h-minBG-SYFP2-WPRE3-BGHpA (Alias: CN2686) was a gift from Allen Institute for Brain Science & Boaz Levi (Addgene plasmid # 230229 ; http://n2t.net/addgene:230229 ; RRID:Addgene_230229)
