[The description below was written by a language model from this plasmid's Addgene catalogue record and pLannotate feature annotations shown in this document.]
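Description:
AiP12686 - pAAV-AiE0648h-minBG-SYFP2-WPRE3-BGHpA (alias CN2686) is an AAV transfer plasmid built on a pAAV2 backbone and intended for packaging into recombinant adeno-associated virus for delivery to brain tissue. In bacteria it is maintained by a high-copy ColE1/pUC-type origin and selected with ampicillin through the β-lactamase gene and its native promoter. The backbone also carries an f1 phage origin and short remnants of pBR322 rop and bom sequences. The 4,573-nt sequenced record shows one full AAV2 inverted terminal repeat downstream of the expression cassette. On the upstream side only two short ITR fragments are annotated, which may reflect incomplete annotation or sequencing of this structured repeat, although a partial deletion cannot be ruled out from the table. The ITRs are the cis elements required for replication and encapsidation of the vector genome.

Between the ITRs lies a compact enhancer-reporter cassette. According to the catalogue entry, the AiE0648h enhancer is placed upstream of a minimal beta-globin promoter (minBG). Neither element is annotated in the feature table, but an unannotated interval of roughly 500 nt between the SYFP2 coding sequence and the upstream ITR fragments is where they would be expected. The minimal promoter has little activity by itself, so expression depends on the enhancer, which is meant to restrict transgene output to specific brain cell populations. The record does not say which populations. The payload is SYFP2, a rapidly maturing monomeric yellow fluorescent protein derived from Aequorea victoria. It is followed by WPRE3, a shortened woodchuck posttranscriptional regulatory element detected as two fragments, which boosts transcript expression, and then by the bovine growth hormone polyadenylation signal. The construct is part of a collection of enhancer AAVs for genetic access to cortical cell types, where it serves as a fluorescent reporter of enhancer activity and specificity.
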