Features (pLannotate 1.2.2; 14 found; start..end, strand, type, name):
    335..1195    -  CDS            AmpR: β-lactamase; bla; confers resistance to ampicillin, carbenicillin, and related antibiotics
   1196..1300    -  promoter       AmpR promoter: bla
   1395..1430    +  CDS            rop (fragment): Rop protein, which maintains plasmids at low copy number; rop
   1532..1581    +  misc_feature   bom (fragment): basis of mobility region from pBR322
   1582..2037    -  rep_origin     f1 ori (sequence partly withheld): f1 bacteriophage origin of replication; arrow indicates direction of (+) strand synthesis
   2056..2107    +  misc_feature   bom (fragment): basis of mobility region from pBR322
   2112..2252    -  repeat_region  AAV2 ITR: inverted terminal repeat of adeno-associated virus serotype 2 inverted
   2370..2481    -  polyA_signal   bGH poly(A) signal: bovine growth hormone polyadenylation signal
   2498..2578    -  misc_feature   WPRE (fragment): woodchuck hepatitis virus posttranscriptional regulatory element
   2584..2741    -  misc_feature   WPRE (fragment): woodchuck hepatitis virus posttranscriptional regulatory element
   2781..3497    -  CDS            SYFP2: SYFP2 is a basic (constitutively fluorescent) yellow fluorescent protein published in 2006, derived from Aequorea victoria. It is reported to be a very rapidly-maturing monomer with moderate acid sensitivity.
   3993..4020    -  repeat_region  AAV2 ITR (fragment): inverted terminal repeat of adeno-associated virus serotype 2 inverted
   4049..4076    -  repeat_region  AAV2 ITR (fragment): inverted terminal repeat of adeno-associated virus serotype 2 inverted
   4149..164     -  rep_origin     ori (across the origin): high-copy-number ColE1/pMB1/pBR322/pUC origin of replication
>Addgene plasmid #230229 | AiP12686 - pAAV-AiE0648h-minBG-SYFP2-WPRE3-BGHpA (Alias: CN2686) | addgene full sequence | sequence record 470501 | Addgene NGS Result
ACGGCTACACTAGAAGAACAGTATTTGGTATCTGCGCTCTGCTGAAGCCAGTTACCTTCGGAAAAAGAGT
TGGTAGCTCTTGATCCGGCAAACAAACCACCGCTGGTAGCGGTGGTTTTTTTGTTTGCAAGCAGCAGATT
ACGCGCAGAAAAAAAGGATCTCAAGAAGATCCTTTGATCTTTTCTACGGGGTCTGACGCTCAGTGGAACG
AAAACTCACGTTAAGGGATTTTGGTCATGAGATTATCAAAAAGGATCTTCACCTAGATCCTTTTAAATTA
AAAATGAAGTTTTAAATCAATCTAAAGTATATATGAGTAAACTTGGTCTGACAGTTACCAATGCTTAATC
AGTGAGGCACCTATCTCAGCGATCTGTCTATTTCGTTCATCCATAGTTGCCTGACTCCCCGTCGTGTAGA
TAACTACGATACGGGAGGGCTTACCATCTGGCCCCAGTGCTGCAATGATACCGCGAGACCCACGCTCACC
GGCTCCAGATTTATCAGCAATAAACCAGCCAGCCGGAAGGGCCGAGCGCAGAAGTGGTCCTGCAACTTTA
TCCGCCTCCATCCAGTCTATTAATTGTTGCCGGGAAGCTAGAGTAAGTAGTTCGCCAGTTAATAGTTTGC
GCAACGTTGTTGCCATTGCTACAGGCATCGTGGTGTCACGCTCGTCGTTTGGTATGGCTTCATTCAGCTC
CGGTTCCCAACGATCAAGGCGAGTTACATGATCCCCCATGTTGTGCAAAAAAGCGGTTAGCTCCTTCGGT
CCTCCGATCGTTGTCAGAAGTAAGTTGGCCGCAGTGTTATCACTCATGGTTATGGCAGCACTGCATAATT
CTCTTACTGTCATGCCATCCGTAAGATGCTTTTCTGTGACTGGTGAGTACTCAACCAAGTCATTCTGAGA
ATAGTGTATGCGGCGACCGAGTTGCTCTTGCCCGGCGTCAATACGGGATAATACCGCGCCACATAGCAGA
ACTTTAAAAGTGCTCATCATTGGAAAACGTTCTTCGGGGCGAAAACTCTCAAGGATCTTACCGCTGTTGA
GATCCAGTTCGATGTAACCCACTCGTGCACCCAACTGATCTTCAGCATCTTTTACTTTCACCAGCGTTTC
TGGGTGAGCAAAAACAGGAAGGCAAAATGCCGCAAAAAAGGGAATAAGGGCGACACGGAAATGTTGAATA
CTCATACTCTTCCTTTTTCAATATTATTGAAGCATTTATCAGGGTTATTGTCTCATGAGCGGATACATAT
TTGAATGTATTTAGAAAAATAAACAAATAGGGGTTCCGCGCACATTTCCCCGAAAAGTGCCACCTGACGT
CTAAGAAACCATTATTATCATGACATTAACCTATAAAAATAGGCGTATCACGAGGCCCTTTCGTCTCGCG
CGTTTCGGTGATGACGGTGAAAACCTCTGACACATGCAGCTCCCGGAGACGGTCACAGCTTGTCTGTAAG
CGGATGCCGGGAGCAGACAAGCCCGTCAGGGCGCGTCAGCGGGTGTTGGCGGGTGTCGGGGCTGGCTTAA
CTATGCGGCATCAGAGCAGATTGTACTGAGAGTGCACCATAAAATTGTAAACGTTAATATTTTGTTAAAA
TTCGCGTTAAATTTTTGTTAAATCAGCTCATTTTTTAACCAATAGACCGAAATCGGCAAAATCCCTTATA
AATCAAAAGAATAGCCCGAGATAGAGT
[37 nt withheld, positions 1708-1744]
AAAGAACGTGGACTCCAACGTCAAAGG
[141 nt withheld, positions 1772-1912]
G
[46 nt withheld, positions 1914-1959]
A
[95 nt withheld, positions 1961-2055]
TATGCGGTGTGAAATACCGCACAGATGCGTAAGGAGAAAATACCGCATCAGGCGCCCCTGCAGGCAGCTG
CGCGCTCGCTCGCTCACTGAGGCCGCCCGGGCAAAGCCCGGGCGTCGGGCGACCTTTGGTCGCCCGGCCT
CAGTGAGCGAGCGAGCGCGCAGAGAGGGAGTGGCCAACTCCATCACTAGGGGTTCCTGCGGCCGCTCGGT
CCGCACGTGAGATCTCATGCCTGCTATTGTCTTCCCAATCCTCCCCCTTGCTGTCCTGCCCCACCCCACC
CCCCAGAATAGAATGACACCTACTCAGACAATGCGATGCAATTTCCTCATTTTATTAGGAAAGGACAGTG
GGAGTGGCACCTTCCAGGGTCAAGGAAGGCACGGGGGAGGGGCAAACAACAGATGGCTGGCAACTAGAAG
GCACAGTCGAAGATCTCTCGAGCCACGGAATTGTCAGTGCCCAACAGCCGAGCCCCTGTCCAGCAGCGGG
CAAGGCAGGCGGCGATGAGTTCCGCCGTGGCAAGAACTAACCAGGATTTATACAAGGAGGAGAAAATGAA
AGCCATACGGGAAGCAATAGCATGATACAAAGGCATTAAAGCAGCGTATCCACATAGCGTAAAAGGAGCA
ACATAGTTAAGAATACCAGTCAATCTTTCACAAATTTTGTAATCCAGAGGTTGATTATGATATCGAATTC
GCGGCCGCGGCGCGCCGTCGACTTACTTGTACAGCTCGTCCATGCCGAGAGTGATCCCGGCGGCGGTCAC
GAACTCCAGCAGGACCATGTGATCGCGCTTCTCGTTGGGGTCTTTGCTCAGCTTGGACTGGTAGCTCAGG
TAGTGGTTGTCGGGCAGCAGCACGGGGCCGTCGCCGATGGGGGTGTTCTGCTGGTAGTGGTCGGCGAGCT
GCACGCCGCCGTCCTCGATGTTGTGGCGGATCTTGAAGTTGGCCTTGATGCCGTTCTTCTGCTTGTCGGC
GGTGATATAGACGTTGTGGCTGTTGTAGTTGTACTCCAGCTTGTGCCCCAGGATGTTGCCGTCCTCCTTG
AAGTCGATGCCCTTCAGCTCGATGCGGTTCACCAGGGTGTCGCCCTCGAACTTCACCTCGGCGCGGGTCT
TGTAGTTGCCGTCGTCCTTGAAGAAGATGGTGCGCTCCTGGACGTAGCCTTCGGGCATGGCGGACTTGAA
GAAGTCGTGCTGCTTCATGTGGTCGGGGTAGCGGGCGAAGCACTGCACGCCGTAGCCCAGGGTGGTCACG
AGGGTGGGCCAGGGCACGGGCAGCTTGCCGGTGGTGCAGATCAGCTTCAGGGTCAGCTTGCCGTAGGTGG
CATCGCCCTCGCCCTCGCCGGACACGCTGAACTTGTGGCCGTTTACGTCGCCGTCCAGCTCGACCAGGAT
GGGCACCACCCCGGTGAACAGCTCCTCGCCCTTGCTCACCATGGTGGCGACCGGTAGCGCTAGCTTCGAA
AGATCTGGATCCCAGAAGCAAATGTAAGCAATAGATGGCTCTGCCCTGACTTTTATGCCCAGCCCGAGCT
CATGGCAGGAAAATGGAATGGGCTCTTCCAAGAAGTTCCCAAGGCAGCTGAAAATATTGGAGTTAAGACT
GTGGGGCCTGCGTTCAAGTCCTGGCTCTGCCCATATGAACTGACTTGGCTTTGAATAAAGCCCTTTTTCC
TCTCTCTCTCTCTTTTTTTTAATCTCTTTTCTGTCCTGTAAAATGGACATCTGACACCTACCTCATAGTG
TTCTTGTGAGAATTTCATGAAACGATGCAGAAGAAAGACCTACGTAAGCCTCAAAGCACAGGAGGAAACG
CATTCCTAATGCTACTCATGCTGCTGCTGCTGTTGTGGATAATGATAAAGGCCCTTAAAGTGGTGCCTAC
GCGTGCGGCCGCAGGAACCCCTAGTGATGGAGTTGGCCACTCCCTCTCTGCGCGCTCGCTCGCTCACTGA
GGCCGGGCGACCAAAGGTCGCCCGACGCCCGGGCGGCCTCAGTGAGCGAGCGAGCGCGCAGCTGCCTGCA
GGACATGTGAGCAAAAGGCCAGCAAAAGGCCAGGAACCGTAAAAAGGCCGCGTTGCTGGCGTTTTTCCAT
AGGCTCCGCCCCCCTGACGAGCATCACAAAAATCGACGCTCAAGTCAGAGGTGGCGAAACCCGACAGGAC
TATAAAGATACCAGGCGTTTCCCCCTGGAAGCTCCCTCGTGCGCTCTCCTGTTCCGACCCTGCCGCTTAC
CGGATACCTGTCCGCCTTTCTCCCTTCGGGAAGCGTGGCGCTTTCTCATAGCTCACGCTGTAGGTATCTC
AGTTCGGTGTAGGTCGTTCGCTCCAAGCTGGGCTGTGTGCACGAACCCCCCGTTCAGCCCGACCGCTGCG
CCTTATCCGGTAACTATCGTCTTGAGTCCAACCCGGTAAGACACGACTTATCGCCACTGGCAGCAGCCAC
TGGTAACAGGATTAGCAGAGCGAGGTATGTAGGCGGTGCTACAGAGTTCTTGAAGTGGTGGCCTAACT
